Addgene plasmid #227295: pX330-PITCh-MAP4
Depositing lab: Laurence Pelletier. Publication: qTAG: an adaptable plasmid scaffold for CRISPR-based endogenous tagging. Philip R, Sharma A, Matellan L, Erpf AC, Hsu WH, Tkach JM, Wyatt HDM, Pelletier L. EMBO J. 2024 Dec 12. doi: 10.1038/s44318-024-00337-5. PubMed 39668248.
Backbone
  Vector backbone: pX330-BbsI-PITCh
  Backbone manufacturer: Peter Kaiser, Addgene #127875
  Backbone size w/o insert (bp): 8947
  Vector type: Mammalian Expression, CRISPR
Growth in bacteria
  Bacterial resistance: Ampicillin, 100 μg/mL
  Growth temperature: 37°C
  Growth strain: DH5alpha
  Copy number: Low Copy
Gene/Insert
  Gene/Insert name: sgRNA Targeting N-terminus of MAP4 (alt name: MAP4)
  gRNA/shRNA sequence: TTAATGCATCTGCAAGACTG
  Species: H. sapiens (human)
  Insert size (bp): 20
  Entrez Gene: MAP4
  Promoter: U6
Terms and licenses: Academic/Nonprofit Terms; Industry Terms: Not Available to Industry
How to cite: pX330-PITCh-MAP4 was a gift from Laurence Pelletier (Addgene plasmid # 227295 ; http://n2t.net/addgene:227295 ; RRID:Addgene_227295)
