[The description below was written by a language model from this plasmid's Addgene catalogue record and pLannotate feature annotations shown in this document.]
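Description:
pX330-PITCh-MAP4 is a mammalian CRISPR expression plasmid built on the pX330-BbsI-PITCh backbone, an all-in-one vector that delivers Streptococcus pyogenes Cas9 together with guide RNAs by transfection. It is propagated in E. coli under ampicillin selection (AmpR/β-lactamase with its own promoter) from a ColE1/pUC-type origin. The catalogue lists it as low copy, although the annotated origin is of the high-copy class and only a small rop fragment is present. An f1 phage origin and a single annotated AAV2 ITR are backbone remnants rather than evidence of a functional packaging cassette.

Cas9 is driven by a hybrid Pol II promoter made of the CMV enhancer, chicken β-actin promoter and a hybrid CBA/MVM intron. The coding sequence is annotated as adjoining N- and C-terminal portions that together form one continuous open reading frame. It ends in a nucleoplasmin bipartite nuclear localization signal and is followed by the bGH polyadenylation signal.

Two separate human U6 Pol III promoters each precede an S. pyogenes guide RNA scaffold, so the plasmid expresses two guides. According to the record, the cloned 20-nt insert is an sgRNA targeting the region encoding the N-terminus of human MAP4. The second cassette is not described in the catalogue fields, but the backbone name suggests it carries the generic PITCh guide, which in that method cuts a co-delivered donor plasmid to release a cassette for microhomology-mediated integration.

The associated publication describes a plasmid scaffold for CRISPR-based endogenous tagging. This is consistent with using the construct alongside a tag donor to knock a tag into the endogenous MAP4 locus at the N-terminus in human cells.
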