Features (pLannotate 1.2.2; 21 found; start..end, strand, type, name):
      8..293     +  enhancer       CMV enhancer: human cytomegalovirus immediate early enhancer; contains an 18-bp deletion relative to the standard CMV enhancer
    295..572     +  promoter       chicken β-actin promoter: No description available
    573..800     +  intron         hybrid intron: hybrid between chicken β-actin (CBA) and minute virus of mice (MMV) introns (Gray et al., 2011)
    938..2539    +  CDS            Cas9(N): N-terminal portion of Streptococcus pyogenes Cas9 (Zetsche et al., 2015)
   2540..5038    +  CDS            Cas9(C): C-terminal portion of Streptococcus pyogenes Cas9 (Zetsche et al., 2015)
   5039..5086    +  CDS            nucleoplasmin NLS: bipartite nuclear localization signal from nucleoplasmin
   5120..5231    +  polyA_signal   bGH poly(A) signal: bovine growth hormone polyadenylation signal
   5336..5476    +  repeat_region  AAV2 ITR: inverted terminal repeat of adeno-associated virus serotype 2 inverted
   5481..5532    -  misc_feature   bom (fragment): basis of mobility region from pBR322
   5551..6006    +  rep_origin     f1 ori (sequence partly withheld): f1 bacteriophage origin of replication; arrow indicates direction of (+) strand synthesis
   6007..6056    -  misc_feature   bom (fragment): basis of mobility region from pBR322
   6158..6193    -  CDS            rop (fragment): Rop protein, which maintains plasmids at low copy number; rop
   6288..6392    +  promoter       AmpR promoter: bla
   6393..7253    +  CDS            AmpR: β-lactamase; bla; confers resistance to ampicillin, carbenicillin, and related antibiotics
   7424..8012    +  rep_origin     ori: high-copy-number ColE1/pMB1/pBR322/pUC origin of replication
   8074..8314    +  promoter       U6 promoter: RNA polymerase III promoter for human U6 snRNA
   8344..8419    +  misc_RNA       gRNA scaffold: guide RNA scaffold for the Streptococcus pyogenes CRISPR/Cas9 system
   8426..8469    +  misc_RNA       gRNA scaffold (fragment): guide RNA scaffold for the Streptococcus pyogenes CRISPR/Cas9 system
   8517..8757    +  promoter       U6 promoter: RNA polymerase III promoter for human U6 snRNA
   8786..8861    +  misc_RNA       gRNA scaffold: guide RNA scaffold for the Streptococcus pyogenes CRISPR/Cas9 system
   8868..8911    +  misc_RNA       gRNA scaffold (fragment): guide RNA scaffold for the Streptococcus pyogenes CRISPR/Cas9 system
>Addgene plasmid #227295 | pX330-PITCh-MAP4 | addgene full sequence | sequence record 451305 | Addgene NGS Result
AGGTACCCGTTACATAACTTACGGTAAATGGCCCGCCTGGCTGACCGCCCAACGACCCCCGCCCATTGAC
GTCAATAGTAACGCCAATAGGGACTTTCCATTGACGTCAATGGGTGGAGTATTTACGGTAAACTGCCCAC
TTGGCAGTACATCAAGTGTATCATATGCCAAGTACGCCCCCTATTGACGTCAATGACGGTAAATGGCCCG
CCTGGCATTGTGCCCAGTACATGACCTTATGGGACTTTCCTACTTGGCAGTACATCTACGTATTAGTCAT
CGCTATTACCATGGTCGAGGTGAGCCCCACGTTCTGCTTCACTCTCCCCATCTCCCCCCCCTCCCCACCC
CCAATTTTGTATTTATTTATTTTTTAATTATTTTGTGCAGCGATGGGGGCGGGGGGGGGGGGGGGGCGCG
CGCCRGGSGGGGSGGGGSGGGGSGRGGGGSGGGGSGGGGSGRGGSGGAGAGGKGCGGCGGCAGCCAATCA
GAGCGGCGCGCTCCGAAAGTTTCCTTTTATGGCGAGGCGGCGGCGGCGGCGGCCCTATAAAAAGCGAAGC
GCGCGGCGGGCGGGAGTCGCTGCGCGCTGCCTTCGCCCCGTGCCCCGCTCCGCCGCCGCCTCGCGCCGCC
CGCCCCGGCTCTGACTGACCGCGTTACTCCCACAGGTGAGCGGGCGGGACGGCCCTTCTCCTCCGGGCTG
TAATTAGCTGAGCAAGAGGTAAGGGTTTAAGGGATGGTTGGTTGGTGGGGTATTAATGTTTAATTACCTG
GAGCACCTGCCTGAAATCACTTTTTTTCAGGTTGGACCGGTGCCACCATGGACTATAAGGACCACGACGG
AGACTACAAGGATCATGATATTGATTACAAAGACGATGACGATAAGATGGCCCCAAAGAAGAAGCGGAAG
GTCGGTATCCACGGAGTCCCAGCAGCCGACAAGAAGTACAGCATCGGCCTGGACATCGGCACCAACTCTG
TGGGCTGGGCCGTGATCACCGACGAGTACAAGGTGCCCAGCAAGAAATTCAAGGTGCTGGGCAACACCGA
CCGGCACAGCATCAAGAAGAACCTGATCGGAGCCCTGCTGTTCGACAGCGGCGAAACAGCCGAGGCCACC
CGGCTGAAGAGAACCGCCAGAAGAAGATACACCAGACGGAAGAACCGGATCTGCTATCTGCAAGAGATCT
TCAGCAACGAGATGGCCAAGGTGGACGACAGCTTCTTCCACAGACTGGAAGAGTCCTTCCTGGTGGAAGA
GGATAAGAAGCACGAGCGGCACCCCATCTTCGGCAACATCGTGGACGAGGTGGCCTACCACGAGAAGTAC
CCCACCATCTACCACCTGAGAAAGAAACTGGTGGACAGCACCGACAAGGCCGACCTGCGGCTGATCTATC
TGGCCCTGGCCCACATGATCAAGTTCCGGGGCCACTTCCTGATCGAGGGCGACCTGAACCCCGACAACAG
CGACGTGGACAAGCTGTTCATCCAGCTGGTGCAGACCTACAACCAGCTGTTCGAGGAAAACCCCATCAAC
GCCAGCGGCGTGGACGCCAAGGCCATCCTGTCTGCCAGACTGAGCAAGAGCAGACGGCTGGAAAATCTGA
TCGCCCAGCTGCCCGGCGAGAAGAAGAATGGCCTGTTCGGAAACCTGATTGCCCTGAGCCTGGGCCTGAC
CCCCAACTTCAAGAGCAACTTCGACCTGGCCGAGGATGCCAAACTGCAGCTGAGCAAGGACACCTACGAC
GACGACCTGGACAACCTGCTGGCCCAGATCGGCGACCAGTACGCCGACCTGTTTCTGGCCGCCAAGAACC
TGTCCGACGCCATCCTGCTGAGCGACATCCTGAGAGTGAACACCGAGATCACCAAGGCCCCCCTGAGCGC
CTCTATGATCAAGAGATACGACGAGCACCACCAGGACCTGACCCTGCTGAAAGCTCTCGTGCGGCAGCAG
CTGCCTGAGAAGTACAAAGAGATTTTCTTCGACCAGAGCAAGAACGGCTACGCCGGCTACATTGACGGCG
GAGCCAGCCAGGAAGAGTTCTACAAGTTCATCAAGCCCATCCTGGAAAAGATGGACGGCACCGAGGAACT
GCTCGTGAAGCTGAACAGAGAGGACCTGCTGCGGAAGCAGCGGACCTTCGACAACGGCAGCATCCCCCAC
CAGATCCACCTGGGAGAGCTGCACGCCATTCTGCGGCGGCAGGAAGATTTTTACCCATTCCTGAAGGACA
ACCGGGAAAAGATCGAGAAGATCCTGACCTTCCGCATCCCCTACTACGTGGGCCCTCTGGCCAGGGGAAA
CAGCAGATTCGCCTGGATGACCAGAAAGAGCGAGGAAACCATCACCCCCTGGAACTTCGAGGAAGTGGTG
GACAAGGGCGCTTCCGCCCAGAGCTTCATCGAGCGGATGACCAACTTCGATAAGAACCTGCCCAACGAGA
AGGTGCTGCCCAAGCACAGCCTGCTGTACGAGTACTTCACCGTGTATAACGAGCTGACCAAAGTGAAATA
CGTGACCGAGGGAATGAGAAAGCCCGCCTTCCTGAGCGGCGAGCAGAAAAAGGCCATCGTGGACCTGCTG
TTCAAGACCAACCGGAAAGTGACCGTGAAGCAGCTGAAAGAGGACTACTTCAAGAAAATCGAGTGCTTCG
ACTCCGTGGAAATCTCCGGCGTGGAAGATCGGTTCAACGCCTCCCTGGGCACATACCACGATCTGCTGAA
AATTATCAAGGACAAGGACTTCCTGGACAATGAGGAAAACGAGGACATTCTGGAAGATATCGTGCTGACC
CTGACACTGTTTGAGGACAGAGAGATGATCGAGGAACGGCTGAAAACCTATGCCCACCTGTTCGACGACA
AAGTGATGAAGCAGCTGAAGCGGCGGAGATACACCGGCTGGGGCAGGCTGAGCCGGAAGCTGATCAACGG
CATCCGGGACAAGCAGTCCGGCAAGACAATCCTGGATTTCCTGAAGTCCGACGGCTTCGCCAACAGAAAC
TTCATGCAGCTGATCCACGACGACAGCCTGACCTTTAAAGAGGACATCCAGAAAGCCCAGGTGTCCGGCC
AGGGCGATAGCCTGCACGAGCACATTGCCAATCTGGCCGGCAGCCCCGCCATTAAGAAGGGCATCCTGCA
GACAGTGAAGGTGGTGGACGAGCTCGTGAAAGTGATGGGCCGGCACAAGCCCGAGAACATCGTGATCGAA
ATGGCCAGAGAGAACCAGACCACCCAGAAGGGACAGAAGAACAGCCGCGAGAGAATGAAGCGGATCGAAG
AGGGCATCAAAGAGCTGGGCAGCCAGATCCTGAAAGAACACCCCGTGGAAAACACCCAGCTGCAGAACGA
GAAGCTGTACCTGTACTACCTGCAGAATGGGCGGGATATGTACGTGGACCAGGAACTGGACATCAACCGG
CTGTCCGACTACGATGTGGACCATATCGTGCCTCAGAGCTTTCTGAAGGACGACTCCATCGACAACAAGG
TGCTGACCAGAAGCGACAAGAACCGGGGCAAGAGCGACAACGTGCCCTCCGAAGAGGTCGTGAAGAAGAT
GAAGAACTACTGGCGGCAGCTGCTGAACGCCAAGCTGATTACCCAGAGAAAGTTCGACAATCTGACCAAG
GCCGAGAGAGGCGGCCTGAGCGAACTGGATAAGGCCGGCTTCATCAAGAGACAGCTGGTGGAAACCCGGC
AGATCACAAAGCACGTGGCACAGATCCTGGACTCCCGGATGAACACTAAGTACGACGAGAATGACAAGCT
GATCCGGGAAGTGAAAGTGATCACCCTGAAGTCCAAGCTGGTGTCCGATTTCCGGAAGGATTTCCAGTTT
TACAAAGTGCGCGAGATCAACAACTACCACCACGCCCACGACGCCTACCTGAACGCCGTCGTGGGAACCG
CCCTGATCAAAAAGTACCCTAAGCTGGAAAGCGAGTTCGTGTACGGCGACTACAAGGTGTACGACGTGCG
GAAGATGATCGCCAAGAGCGAGCAGGAAATCGGCAAGGCTACCGCCAAGTACTTCTTCTACAGCAACATC
ATGAACTTTTTCAAGACCGAGATTACCCTGGCCAACGGCGAGATCCGGAAGCGGCCTCTGATCGAGACAA
ACGGCGAAACCGGGGAGATCGTGTGGGATAAGGGCCGGGATTTTGCCACCGTGCGGAAAGTGCTGAGCAT
GCCCCAAGTGAATATCGTGAAAAAGACCGAGGTGCAGACAGGCGGCTTCAGCAAAGAGTCTATCCTGCCC
AAGAGGAACAGCGATAAGCTGATCGCCAGAAAGAAGGACTGGGACCCTAAGAAGTACGGCGGCTTCGACA
GCCCCACCGTGGCCTATTCTGTGCTGGTGGTGGCCAAAGTGGAAAAGGGCAAGTCCAAGAAACTGAAGAG
TGTGAAAGAGCTGCTGGGGATCACCATCATGGAAAGAAGCAGCTTCGAGAAGAATCCCATCGACTTTCTG
GAAGCCAAGGGCTACAAAGAAGTGAAAAAGGACCTGATCATCAAGCTGCCTAAGTACTCCCTGTTCGAGC
TGGAAAACGGCCGGAAGAGAATGCTGGCCTCTGCCGGCGAACTGCAGAAGGGAAACGAACTGGCCCTGCC
CTCCAAATATGTGAACTTCCTGTACCTGGCCAGCCACTATGAGAAGCTGAAGGGCTCCCCCGAGGATAAT
GAGCAGAAACAGCTGTTTGTGGAACAGCACAAGCACTACCTGGACGAGATCATCGAGCAGATCAGCGAGT
TCTCCAAGAGAGTGATCCTGGCCGACGCTAATCTGGACAAAGTGCTGTCCGCCTACAACAAGCACCGGGA
TAAGCCCATCAGAGAGCAGGCCGAGAATATCATCCACCTGTTTACCCTGACCAATCTGGGAGCCCCTGCC
GCCTTCAAGTACTTTGACACCACCATCGACCGGAAGAGGTACACCAGCACCAAAGAGGTGCTGGACGCCA
CCCTGATCCACCAGAGCATCACCGGCCTGTACGAGACACGGATCGACCTGTCTCAGCTGGGAGGCGACAA
AAGGCCGGCGGCCACGAAAAAGGCCGGCCAGGCAAAAAAGAAAAAGTAAGAATTCCTAGAGCTCGCTGAT
CAGCCTCGACTGTGCCTTCTAGTTGCCAGCCATCTGTTGTTTGCCCCTCCCCCGTGCCTTCCTTGACCCT
GGAAGGTGCCACTCCCACTGTCCTTTCCTAATAAAATGAGGAAATTGCATCGCATTGTCTGAGTAGGTGT
CATTCTATTCTGGGGGGTGGGGTGGGGCAGGACAGCAAGGGGGAGGATTGGGAAGAGAATAGCAGGCATG
CTGGGGAGCGGCCGCAGGAACCCCTAGTGATGGAGTTGGCCACTCCCTCTCTGCGCGCTCGCTCGCTCAC
TGAGGCCGGGCGACCAAAGGTCGCCCGACGCCCGGGCTTTGCCCGGGCGGCCTCAGTGAGCGAGCGAGCG
CGCAGCTGCCTGCAGGGGCGCCTGATGCGGTATTTTCTCCTTACGCATCTGTGCGGTATTTCACACCGCA
TA
[95 nt withheld, positions 5533-5627]
T
[46 nt withheld, positions 5629-5674]
C
[141 nt withheld, positions 5676-5816]
CCTTTGACGTTGGAGTCCACGTTCTTT
[37 nt withheld, positions 5844-5880]
ACTCTATCTCGGGCTATTCTTTTGATTTATAAGGGATTTTGCCGATTTCGGTCTATTGGTTAAAAAATGA
GCTGATTTAACAAAAATTTAACGCGAATTTTAACAAAATATTAACGTTTACAATTTTATGGTGCACTCTC
AGTACAATCTGCTCTGATGCCGCATAGTTAAGCCAGCCCCGACACCCGCCAACACCCGCTGACGCGCCCT
GACGGGCTTGTCTGCTCCCGGCATCCGCTTACAGACAAGCTGTGACCGTCTCCGGGAGCTGCATGTGTCA
GAGGTTTTCACCGTCATCACCGAAACGCGCGAGACGAAAGGGCCTCGTGATACGCCTATTTTTATAGGTT
AATGTCATGATAATAATGGTTTCTTAGACGTCAGGTGGCACTTTTCGGGGAAATGTGCGCGGAACCCCTA
TTTGTTTATTTTTCTAAATACATTCAAATATGTATCCGCTCATGAGACAATAACCCTGATAAATGCTTCA
ATAATATTGAAAAAGGAAGAGTATGAGTATTCAACATTTCCGTGTCGCCCTTATTCCCTTTTTTGCGGCA
TTTTGCCTTCCTGTTTTTGCTCACCCAGAAACGCTGGTGAAAGTAAAAGATGCTGAAGATCAGTTGGGTG
CACGAGTGGGTTACATCGAACTGGATCTCAACAGCGGTAAGATCCTTGAGAGTTTTCGCCCCGAAGAACG
TTTTCCAATGATGAGCACTTTTAAAGTTCTGCTATGTGGCGCGGTATTATCCCGTATTGACGCCGGGCAA
GAGCAACTCGGTCGCCGCATACACTATTCTCAGAATGACTTGGTTGAGTACTCACCAGTCACAGAAAAGC
ATCTTACGGATGGCATGACAGTAAGAGAATTATGCAGTGCTGCCATAACCATGAGTGATAACACTGCGGC
CAACTTACTTCTGACAACGATCGGAGGACCGAAGGAGCTAACCGCTTTTTTGCACAACATGGGGGATCAT
GTAACTCGCCTTGATCGTTGGGAACCGGAGCTGAATGAAGCCATACCAAACGACGAGCGTGACACCACGA
TGCCTGTAGCAATGGCAACAACGTTGCGCAAACTATTAACTGGCGAACTACTTACTCTAGCTTCCCGGCA
ACAATTAATAGACTGGATGGAGGCGGATAAAGTTGCAGGACCACTTCTGCGCTCGGCCCTTCCGGCTGGC
TGGTTTATTGCTGATAAATCTGGAGCCGGTGAGCGTGGAAGCCGCGGTATCATTGCAGCACTGGGGCCAG
ATGGTAAGCCCTCCCGTATCGTAGTTATCTACACGACGGGGAGTCAGGCAACTATGGATGAACGAAATAG
ACAGATCGCTGAGATAGGTGCCTCACTGATTAAGCATTGGTAACTGTCAGACCAAGTTTACTCATATATA
CTTTAGATTGATTTAAAACTTCATTTTTAATTTAAAAGGATCTAGGTGAAGATCCTTTTTGATAATCTCA
TGACCAAAATCCCTTAACGTGAGTTTTCGTTCCACTGAGCGTCAGACCCCGTAGAAAAGATCAAAGGATC
TTCTTGAGATCCTTTTTTTCTGCGCGTAATCTGCTGCTTGCAAACAAAAAAACCACCGCTACCAGCGGTG
GTTTGTTTGCCGGATCAAGAGCTACCAACTCTTTTTCCGAAGGTAACTGGCTTCAGCAGAGCGCAGATAC
CAAATACTGTTCTTCTAGTGTAGCCGTAGTTAGGCCACCACTTCAAGAACTCTGTAGCACCGCCTACATA
CCTCGCTCTGCTAATCCTGTTACCAGTGGCTGCTGCCAGTGGCGATAAGTCGTGTCTTACCGGGTTGGAC
TCAAGACGATAGTTACCGGATAAGGCGCAGCGGTCGGGCTGAACGGGGGGTTCGTGCACACAGCCCAGCT
TGGAGCGAACGACCTACACCGAACTGAGATACCTACAGCGTGAGCTATGAGAAAGCGCCACGCTTCCCGA
AGGGAGAAAGGCGGACAGGTATCCGGTAAGCGGCAGGGTCGGAACAGGAGAGCGCACGAGGGAGCTTCCA
GGGGGAAACGCCTGGTATCTTTATAGTCCTGTCGGGTTTCGCCACCTCTGACTTGAGCGTCGATTTTTGT
GATGCTCGTCAGGGGGGCGGAGCCTATGGAAAAACGCCAGCAACGCGGCCTTTTTACGGTTCCTGGCCTT
TTGCTGGCCTTTTGCTCACATGTGAGGGCCTATTTCCCATGATTCCTTCATATTTGCATATACGATACAA
GGCTGTTAGAGAGATAATTGGAATTAATTTGACTGTAAACACAAAGATATTAGTACAAAATACGTGACGT
AGAAAGTAATAATTTCTTGGGTAGTTTGCAGTTTTAAAATTATGTTTTAAAATGGACTATCATATGCTTA
CCGTAACTTGAAAGTATTTCGATTTCTTGGCTTTATATATCTTGTGGAAAGGACGAAACACCGTTAATGC
ATCTGCAAGACTGGTTTTAGAGCTAGAAATAGCAAGTTAAAATAAGGCTAGTCCGTTATCAACTTGAAAA
AGTGGCACCGAGTCGGTGCTTTTTTGTTTTAGAGCTAGAAATAGCAAGTTAAAATAAGGCTAGTCCGTTT
TTAGCGCGTGCGCCAATTCTGCAGACAAATGGCTCTAGAGGCATGTGAGGGCCTATTTCCCATGATTCCT
TCATATTTGCATATACGATACAAGGCTGTTAGAGAGATAATTGGAATTAATTTGACTGTAAACACAAAGA
TATTAGTACAAAATACGTGACGTAGAAAGTAATAATTTCTTGGGTAGTTTGCAGTTTTAAAATTATGTTT
TAAAATGGACTATCATATGCTTACCGTAACTTGAAAGTATTTCGATTTCTTGGCTTTATATATCTTGTGG
AAAGGACGAAACACCGCATCGTACGCGTACGTGTTGTTTTAGAGCTAGAAATAGCAAGTTAAAATAAGGC
TAGTCCGTTATCAACTTGAAAAAGTGGCACCGAGTCGGTGCTTTTTTGTTTTAGAGCTAGAAATAGCAAG
TTAAAATAAGGCTAGTCCGTTTTTAGCGCGTGCGCCAATTCTGCAGACAAATGGCTCTAG
